>Addgene plasmid #112961 | ITPKA_3xmTurquoise | depositor full sequence | sequence record 213037 | Full Sequence
TAGTTATTAATAGTAATCAATTACGGGGTCATTAGTTCATAGCCCATATATGGAGTTCCGCGTTACATAA
CTTACGGTAAATGGCCCGCCTGGCTGACCGCCCAACGACCCCCGCCCATTGACGTCAATAATGACGTATG
TTCCCATAGTAACGCCAATAGGGACTTTCCATTGACGTCAATGGGTGGAGTATTTACGGTAAACTGCCCA
CTTGGCAGTACATCAAGTGTATCATATGCCAAGTACGCCCCCTATTGACGTCAATGACGGTAAATGGCCC
GCCTGGCATTATGCCCAGTACATGACCTTATGGGACTTTCCTACTTGGCAGTACATCTACGTATTAGTCA
TCGCTATTACCATGGTGATGCGGTTTTGGCAGTACATCAATGGGCGTGGATAGCGGTTTGACTCACGGGG
ATTTCCAAGTCTCCACCCCATTGACGTCAATGGGAGTTTGTTTTGGCACCAAAATCAACGGGACTTTCCA
AAATGTCGTAACAACTCCGCCCCATTGACGCAAATGGGCGGTAGGCGTGTACGGTGGGAGGTCTATATAA
GCAGAGCTGGTTTAGTGAACCGTCAGATCCGCTAGCGCTACCGGACTCAGATCTCGAGCTCAAGCTTATG
GGCATGGCGCGACCACGGGGCGCGGGGCCCTGCAGCCCCGGGTTGGAGCGGGCTCCGCGCCGGAGCGTCG
GGGAGCTGCGCCTGCTCTTCGAAGCGGGCGGATCTGGATCGGATCCACCGGTCGCCACCATGGTGAGCAA
GGGCGAGGAGCTGTTCACCGGGGTGGTGCCCATCCTGGTCGAGCTGGACGGCGACGTAAACGGCCACAAG
TTCAGCGTGTCCGGCGAGGGCGAGGGCGATGCCACCTACGGCAAGCTGACCCTGAAGTTCATCTGCACCA
CCGGCAAGCTGCCCGTGCCCTGGCCCACCCTCGTGACCACCCTGTCCTGGGGCGTGCAGTGCTTCGCCCG
CTACCCCGACCACATGAAGCAGCACGACTTCTTCAAGTCCGCCATGCCCGAAGGCTACGTCCAGGAGCGC
ACCATCTTCTTCAAGGACGACGGCAACTACAAGACCCGCGCCGAGGTGAAGTTCGAGGGCGACACCCTGG
TGAACCGCATCGAGCTGAAGGGCATCGACTTCAAGGAGGACGGCAACATCCTGGGGCACAAGCTGGAGTA
CAACTACTTTAGCGACAACGTCTATATCACCGCCGACAAGCAGAAGAACGGCATCAAGGCCAACTTCAAG
ATCCGCCACAACATCGAGGACGGCGGCGTGCAGCTCGCCGACCACTACCAGCAGAACACCCCCATCGGCG
ACGGCCCCGTGCTGCTGCCCGACAACCACTACCTGAGCACCCAGTCCAAGCTGAGCAAAGACCCCAACGA
GAAGCGCGATCACATGGTCCTGCTGGAGTTCGTGACCGCCGCCGGGATCACTCTCGGCATGGACGAGCTG
TACCAGGGTGGCAGCGGTGGCATGGTGAGCAAGGGCGAGGAGCTGTTCACCGGGGTGGTGCCCATCCTGG
TCGAGCTGGACGGCGACGTAAACGGCCACAAGTTCAGCGTGTCCGGCGAGGGCGAGGGCGATGCCACCTA
CGGCAAGCTGACCCTGAAGTTCATCTGCACCACCGGCAAGCTGCCCGTGCCCTGGCCCACCCTCGTGACC
ACCCTGTCCTGGGGCGTGCAGTGCTTCGCCCGCTACCCCGACCACATGAAGCAGCACGACTTCTTCAAGT
CCGCCATGCCCGAAGGCTACGTCCAGGAGCGCACCATCTTCTTCAAGGACGACGGCAACTACAAGACCCG
CGCCGAGGTGAAGTTCGAGGGCGACACCCTGGTGAACCGCATCGAGCTGAAGGGCATCGACTTCAAGGAG
GACGGCAACATCCTGGGGCACAAGCTGGAGTACAACTACTTTAGCGACAACGTCTATATCACCGCCGACA
AGCAGAAGAACGGCATCAAGGCCAACTTCAAGATCCGCCACAACATCGAGGACGGCGGCGTGCAGCTCGC
CGACCACTACCAGCAGAACACCCCCATCGGCGACGGCCCCGTGCTGCTGCCCGACAACCACTACCTGAGC
ACCCAGTCCAAGCTGAGCAAAGACCCCAACGAGAAGCGCGATCACATGGTCCTGCTGGAGTTCGTGACCG
CCGCCGGGATCACTCTCGGCATGGACGAGCTGTACCAGGGTGGCAGCGGTGGCATGGTGAGCAAGGGCGA
GGAGCTGTTCACCGGGGTGGTGCCCATCCTGGTCGAGCTGGACGGCGACGTAAACGGCCACAAGTTCAGC
GTGTCCGGCGAGGGCGAGGGCGATGCCACCTACGGCAAGCTGACCCTGAAGTTCATCTGCACCACCGGCA
AGCTGCCCGTGCCCTGGCCCACCCTCGTGACCACCCTGTCCTGGGGCGTGCAGTGCTTCGCCCGCTACCC
CGACCACATGAAGCAGCACGACTTCTTCAAGTCCGCCATGCCCGAAGGCTACGTCCAGGAGCGCACCATC
TTCTTCAAGGACGACGGCAACTACAAGACCCGCGCCGAGGTGAAGTTCGAGGGCGACACCCTGGTGAACC
GCATCGAGCTGAAGGGCATCGACTTCAAGGAGGACGGCAACATCCTGGGGCACAAGCTGGAGTACAACTA
CTTTAGCGACAACGTCTATATCACCGCCGACAAGCAGAAGAACGGCATCAAGGCCAACTTCAAGATCCGC
CACAACATCGAGGACGGCGGCGTGCAGCTCGCCGACCACTACCAGCAGAACACCCCCATCGGCGACGGCC
CCGTGCTGCTGCCCGACAACCACTACCTGAGCACCCAGTCCAAGCTGAGCAAAGACCCCAACGAGAAGCG
CGATCACATGGTCCTGCTGGAGTTCGTGACCGCCGCCGGGATCACTCTCGGCATGGACGAGCTGTACAAG
TAAAGCGGCCGCGACTCTAGATCATAATCAGCCATACCACATTTGTAGAGGTTTTACTTGCTTTAAAAAA
CCTCCCACACCTCCCCCTGAACCTGAAACATAAAATGAATGCAATTGTTGTTGTTAACTTGTTTATTGCA
GCTTATAATGGTTACAAATAAAGCAATAGCATCACAAATTTCACAAATAAAGCATTTTTTTCACTGCATT
CTAGTTGTGGTTTGTCCAAACTCATCAATGTATCTTAAGGCGTAAATTGTAAGCGTTAATATTTTGTTAA
AATTCGCGTTAAATTTTTGTTAAATCAGCTCATTTTTTAACCAATAGGCCGAAATCGGCAAAATCCCTTA
TAAATCAAAAGAATAGACCGAGATAGGGT
[37 nt withheld, positions 3320-3356]
AAAGAACGTGGACTCCAACGTCAAAGG
[49 nt withheld, positions 3384-3432]
T
[91 nt withheld, positions 3434-3524]
G
[124 nt withheld, positions 3526-3649]
CAGGTGGCACTTTTCGGGGAAATGTGCGCGGAACCCCTATTTGTTTATTTTTCTAAATACATTCAAATAT
GTATCCGCTCATGAGACAATAACCCTGATAAATGCTTCAATAATATTGAAAAAGGAAGAGTCCTGAGGCG
GAAAGAACCAGCTGTGGAATGTGTGTCAGTTAGGGTGTGGAAAGTCCCCAGGCTCCCCAGCAGGCAGAAG
TATGCAAAGCATGCATCTCAATTAGTCAGCAACCAGGTGTGGAAAGTCCCCAGGCTCCCCAGCAGGCAGA
AGTATGCAAAGCATGCATCTCAATTAGTCAGCAACCATAGTCCCGCCCCTAACTCCGCCCATCCCGCCCC
TAACTCCGCCCAGTTCCGCCCATTCTCCGCCCCATGGCTGACTAATTTTTTTTATTTATGCAGAGGCCGA
GGCCGCCTCGGCCTCTGAGCTATTCCAGAAGTAGTGAGGAGGCTTTTTTGGAGGCCTAGGCTTTTGCAAA
GATCGATCAAGAGACAGGATGAGGATCGTTTCGCATGATTGAACAAGATGGATTGCACGCAGGTTCTCCG
GCCGCTTGGGTGGAGAGGCTATTCGGCTATGACTGGGCACAACAGACAATCGGCTGCTCTGATGCCGCCG
TGTTCCGGCTGTCAGCGCAGGGGCGCCCGGTTCTTTTTGTCAAGACCGACCTGTCCGGTGCCCTGAATGA
ACTGCAAGACGAGGCAGCGCGGCTATCGTGGCTGGCCACGACGGGCGTTCCTTGCGCAGCTGTGCTCGAC
GTTGTCACTGAAGCGGGAAGGGACTGGCTGCTATTGGGCGAAGTGCCGGGGCAGGATCTCCTGTCATCTC
ACCTTGCTCCTGCCGAGAAAGTATCCATCATGGCTGATGCAATGCGGCGGCTGCATACGCTTGATCCGGC
TACCTGCCCATTCGACCACCAAGCGAAACATCGCATCGAGCGAGCACGTACTCGGATGGAAGCCGGTCTT
GTCGATCAGGATGATCTGGACGAAGAGCATCAGGGGCTCGCGCCAGCCGAACTGTTCGCCAGGCTCAAGG
CGAGCATGCCCGACGGCGAGGATCTCGTCGTGACCCATGGCGATGCCTGCTTGCCGAATATCATGGTGGA
AAATGGCCGCTTTTCTGGATTCATCGACTGTGGCCGGCTGGGTGTGGCGGACCGCTATCAGGACATAGCG
TTGGCTACCCGTGATATTGCTGAAGAGCTTGGCGGCGAATGGGCTGACCGCTTCCTCGTGCTTTACGGTA
TCGCCGCTCCCGATTCGCAGCGCATCGCCTTCTATCGCCTTCTTGACGAGTTCTTCTGAGCGGGACTCTG
GGGTTCGAAATGACCGACCAAGCGACGCCCAACCTGCCATCACGAGATTTCGATTCCACCGCCGCCTTCT
ATGAAAGGTTGGGCTTCGGAATCGTTTTCCGGGACGCCGGCTGGATGATCCTCCAGCGCGGGGATCTCAT
GCTGGAGTTCTTCGCCCACCCTAGGGGGAGGCTAACTGAAACACGGAAGGAGACAATACCGGAAGGAACC
CGCGCTATGACGGCAATAAAAAGACAGAATAAAACGCACGGTGTTGGGTCGTTTGTTCATAAACGCGGGG
TTCGGTCCCAGGGCTGGCACTCTGTCGATACCCCACCGAGACCCCATTGGGGCCAATACGCCCGCGTTTC
TTCCTTTTCCCCACCCCACCCCCCAAGTTCGGGTGAAGGCCCAGGGCTCGCAGCCAACGTCGGGGCGGCA
GGCCCTGCCATAGCCTCAGGTTACTCATATATACTTTAGATTGATTTAAAACTTCATTTTTAATTTAAAA
GGATCTAGGTGAAGATCCTTTTTGATAATCTCATGACCAAAATCCCTTAACGTGAGTTTTCGTTCCACTG
AGCGTCAGACCCCGTAGAAAAGATCAAAGGATCTTCTTGAGATCCTTTTTTTCTGCGCGTAATCTGCTGC
TTGCAAACAAAAAAACCACCGCTACCAGCGGTGGTTTGTTTGCCGGATCAAGAGCTACCAACTCTTTTTC
CGAAGGTAACTGGCTTCAGCAGAGCGCAGATACCAAATACTGTCCTTCTAGTGTAGCCGTAGTTAGGCCA
CCACTTCAAGAACTCTGTAGCACCGCCTACATACCTCGCTCTGCTAATCCTGTTACCAGTGGCTGCTGCC
AGTGGCGATAAGTCGTGTCTTACCGGGTTGGACTCAAGACGATAGTTACCGGATAAGGCGCAGCGGTCGG
GCTGAACGGGGGGTTCGTGCACACAGCCCAGCTTGGAGCGAACGACCTACACCGAACTGAGATACCTACA
GCGTGAGCTATGAGAAAGCGCCACGCTTCCCGAAGGGAGAAAGGCGGACAGGTATCCGGTAAGCGGCAGG
GTCGGAACAGGAGAGCGCACGAGGGAGCTTCCAGGGGGAAACGCCTGGTATCTTTATAGTCCTGTCGGGT
TTCGCCACCTCTGACTTGAGCGTCGATTTTTGTGATGCTCGTCAGGGGGGCGGAGCCTATGGAAAAACGC
CAGCAACGCGGCCTTTTTACGGTTCCTGGCCTTTTGCTGGCCTTTTGCTCACATGTTCTTTCCTGCGTTA
TCCCCTGATTCTGTGGATAACCGTATTACCGCCATGCAT
Features (pLannotate 1.2.2; 17 found; start..end, strand, type, name):
     61..364     +  enhancer       CMV enhancer: human cytomegalovirus immediate early enhancer
    365..568     +  promoter       CMV promoter: human cytomegalovirus (CMV) immediate early promoter
    591..627     +  misc_feature   MCS (fragment): multiple cloning site
    631..726     +  CDS            Itpka (fragment): IP3KA_MOUSE - Experimental evidence at protein level: Swiss-Prot protein existence level 1. From Mus musculus (Mouse).
    760..1476    +  CDS            mTurquoise2: mTurquoise2 is a basic (constitutively fluorescent) cyan fluorescent protein published in 2012, derived from Aequorea victoria. It is reported to be a rapidly-maturing monomer with very low acid sensitivity.
   1492..2208    +  CDS            mTurquoise2: mTurquoise2 is a basic (constitutively fluorescent) cyan fluorescent protein published in 2012, derived from Aequorea victoria. It is reported to be a rapidly-maturing monomer with very low acid sensitivity.
   2224..2943    +  CDS            mTurquoise2: enhanced monomeric variant of CFP (Goedhart et al., 2012) mammalian codon-optimized
   2960..3043    +  CDS            large T antigen (fragment): large T antigen from SV40 (simian virus 40)
   3066..3187    +  polyA_signal   SV40 poly(A) signal: SV40 polyadenylation signal
   3221..3649    -  rep_origin     f1 ori (sequence partly withheld): f1 bacteriophage origin of replication; arrow indicates direction of (+) strand synthesis
   3676..3780    +  promoter       AmpR promoter: bla
   3782..4139    +  promoter       SV40 promoter: SV40 enhancer and early promoter
   4174..4968    +  CDS            NeoR/KanR: aminoglycoside phosphotransferase from Tn5; aph(3')-II (or nptII); confers resistance to neomycin, kanamycin, and G418 (Geneticin®)
   4989..5141    +  CDS            ble (fragment): BLE_KLEPN - Experimental evidence at protein level: Swiss-Prot protein existence level 1. Binding protein with a strong affinity to the bleomycin family of antibiotics. Binds to CL990; an antimitotic-antibiotic compound. From Klebsiella pneumoniae.
   5200..5247    +  polyA_signal   HSV TK poly(A) signal: herpes simplex virus thymidine kinase polyadenylation signal (Cole and Stacy, 1985)
   5338..5354    -  polyA_signal   bGH poly(A) signal (fragment): bovine growth hormone polyadenylation signal
   5576..6164    +  rep_origin     ori: high-copy-number ColE1/pMB1/pBR322/pUC origin of replication
