>Addgene plasmid #112961 | ITPKA_3xmTurquoise | addgene full sequence | sequence record 223578 | Addgene NGS Result
TAGTTATTAATAGTAATCAATTACGGGGTCATTAGTTCATAGCCCATATATGGAGTTCCGCGTTACATAA
CTTACGGTAAATGGCCCGCCTGGCTGACCGCCCAACGACCCCCGCCCATTGACGTCAATAATGACGTATG
TTCCCATAGTAACGCCAATAGGGACTTTCCATTGACGTCAATGGGTGGAGTATTTACGGTAAACTGCCCA
CTTGGCAGTACATCAAGTGTATCATATGCCAAGTACGCCCCCTATTGACGTCAATGACGGTAAATGGCCC
GCCTGGCATTATGCCCAGTACATGACCTTATGGGACTTTCCTACTTGGCAGTACATCTACGTATTAGTCA
TCGCTATTACCATGGTGATGCGGTTTTGGCAGTACATCAATGGGCGTGGATAGCGGTTTGACTCACGGGG
ATTTCCAAGTCTCCACCCCATTGACGTCAATGGGAGTTTGTTTTGGCACCAAAATCAACGGGACTTTCCA
AAATGTCGTAACAACTCCGCCCCATTGACGCAAATGGGCGGTAGGCGTGTACGGTGGGAGGTCTATATAA
GCAGAGCTGGTTTAGTGAACCGTCAGATCCGCTAGCGCTACCGGACTCAGATCTCGAGCTCAAGCTTATG
GGCATGGCGCGACCACGGGGCGCGGGGCCCTGCAGCCCCGGGTTGGAGCGGGCTCCGCGCCGGAGCGTCG
GGGAGCTGCGCCTGCTCTTCGAAGCGGGCGGATCTGGATCGGATCCACCGGTCGCCACCATGGTGAGCAA
GGGCGAGGAGCTGTTCACCGGGGTGGTGCCCATCCTGGTCGAGCTGGACGGCGACGTAAACGGCCACAAG
TTCAGCGTGTCCGGCGAGGGCGAGGGCGATGCCACCTACGGCAAGCTGACCCTGAAGTTCATCTGCACCA
CCGGCAAGCTGCCCGTGCCCTGGCCCACCCTCGTGACCACCCTGTCCTGGGGCGTGCAGTGCTTCGCCCG
CTACCCCGACCACATGAAGCAGCACGACTTCTTCAAGTCCGCCATGCCCGAAGGCTACGTCCAGGAGCGC
ACCATCTTCTTCAAGGACGACGGCAACTACAAGACCCGCGCCGAGGTGAAGTTCGAGGGCGACACCCTGG
TGAACCGCATCGAGCTGAAGGGCATCGACTTCAAGGAGGACGGCAACATCCTGGGGCACAAGCTGGAGTA
CAACTACTTTAGCGACAACGTCTATATCACCGCCGACAAGCAGAAGAACGGCATCAAGGCCAACTTCAAG
ATCCGCCACAACATCGAGGACGGCGGCGTGCAGCTCGCCGACCACTACCAGCAGAACACCCCCATCGGCG
ACGGCCCCGTGCTGCTGCCCGACAACCACTACCTGAGCACCCAGTCCAAGCTGAGCAAAGACCCCAACGA
GAAGCGCGATCACATGGTCCTGCTGGAGTTCGTGACCGCCGCCGGGATCACTCTCGGCATGGACGAGCTG
TACCAGGGTGGCAGCGGTGGCATGGTGAGCAAGGGCGAGGAGCTGTTCACCGGGGTGGTGCCCATCCTGG
TCGAGCTGGACGGCGACGTAAACGGCCACAAGTTCAGCGTGTCCGGCGAGGGCGAGGGCGATGCCACCTA
CGGCAAGCTGACCCTGAAGTTCATCTGCACCACCGGCAAGCTGCCCGTGCCCTGGCCCACCCTCGTGACC
ACCCTGTCCTGGGGCGTGCAGTGCTTCGCCCGCTACCCCGACCACATGAAGCAGCACGACTTCTTCAAGT
CCGCCATGCCCGAAGGCTACGTCCAGGAGCGCACCATCTTCTTCAAGGACGACGGCAACTACAAGACCCG
CGCCGAGGTGAAGTTCGAGGGCGACACCCTGGTGAACCGCATCGAGCTGAAGGGCATCGACTTCAAGGAG
GACGGCAACATCCTGGGGCACAAGCTGGAGTACAACTACTTTAGCGACAACGTCTATATCACCGCCGACA
AGCAGAAGAACGGCATCAAGGCCAACTTCAAGATCCGCCACAACATCGAGGACGGCGGCGTGCAGCTCGC
CGACCACTACCAGCAGAACACCCCCATCGGCGACGGCCCCGTGCTGCTGCCCGACAACCACTACCTGAGC
ACCCAGTCCAAGCTGAGCAAAGACCCCAACGAGAAGCGCGATCACATGGTCCTGCTGGAGTTCGTGACCG
CCGCCGGGATCACTCTCGGCATGGACGAGCTGTACCAGGGTGGCAGCGGTGGCATGGTGAGCAAGGGCGA
GGAGCTGTTCACCGGGGTGGTGCCCATCCTGGTCGAGCTGGACGGCGACGTAAACGGCCACAAGTTCAGC
GTGTCCGGCGAGGGCGAGGGCGATGCCACCTACGGCAAGCTGACCCTGAAGTTCATCTGCACCACCGGCA
AGCTGCCCGTGCCCTGGCCCACCCTCGTGACCACCCTGTCCTGGGGCGTGCAGTGCTTCGCCCGCTACCC
CGACCACATGAAGCAGCACGACTTCTTCAAGTCCGCCATGCCCGAAGGCTACGTCCAGGAGCGCACCATC
TTCTTCAAGGACGACGGCAACTACAAGACCCGCGCCGAGGTGAAGTTCGAGGGCGACACCCTGGTGAACC
GCATCGAGCTGAAGGGCATCGACTTCAAGGAGGACGGCAACATCCTGGGGCACAAGCTGGAGTACAACTA
CTTTAGCGACAACGTCTATATCACCGCCGACAAGCAGAAGAACGGCATCAAGGCCAACTTCAAGATCCGC
CACAACATCGAGGACGGCGGCGTGCAGCTCGCCGACCACTACCAGCAGAACACCCCCATCGGCGACGGCC
CCGTGCTGCTGCCCGACAACCACTACCTGAGCACCCAGTCCAAGCTGAGCAAAGACCCCAACGAGAAGCG
CGATCACATGGTCCTGCTGGAGTTCGTGACCGCCGCCGGGATCACTCTCGGCATGGACGAGCTGTACAAG
TAAAGCGGCCGCGACTCTAGATCATAATCAGCCATACCACATTTGTAGAGGTTTTACTTGCTTTAAAAAA
CCTCCCACACCTCCCCCTGAACCTGAAACATAAAATGAATGCAATTGTTGTTGTTAACTTGTTTATTGCA
GCTTATAATGGTTACAAATAAAGCAATAGCATCACAAATTTCACAAATAAAGCATTTTTTTCACTGCATT
CTAGTTGTGGTTTGTCCAAACTCATCAATGTATCTTAAGGCGTAAATTGTAAGCGTTAATATTTTGTTAA
AATTCGCGTTAAATTTTTGTTAAATCAGCTCATTTTTTAACCAATAGGCCGAAATCGGCAAAATCCCTTA
TAAATCAAAAGAATAGACCGAGATAGGGT
[37 nt withheld, positions 3320-3356]
AAAGAACGTGGACTCCAACGTCAAAGG
[49 nt withheld, positions 3384-3432]
T
[91 nt withheld, positions 3434-3524]
G
[124 nt withheld, positions 3526-3649]
CAGGTGGCACTTTTCGGGGAAATGTGCGCGGAACCCCTATTTGTTTATTTTTCTAAATACATTCAAATAT
GTATCCGCTCATGAGACAATAACCCTGATAAATGCTTCAATAATATTGAAAAAGGAAGAGTCCTGAGGCG
GAAAGAACCAGCTGTGGAATGTGTGTCAGTTAGGGTGTGGAAAGTCCCCAGGCTCCCCAGCAGGCAGAAG
TATGCAAAGCATGCATCTCAATTAGTCAGCAACCAGGTGTGGAAAGTCCCCAGGCTCCCCAGCAGGCAGA
AGTATGCAAAGCATGCATCTCAATTAGTCAGCAACCATAGTCCCGCCCCTAACTCCGCCCATCCCGCCCC
TAACTCCGCCCAGTTCCGCCCATTCTCCGCCCCATGGCTGACTAATTTTTTTTATTTATGCAGAGGCCGA
GGCCGCCTCGGCCTCTGAGCTATTCCAGAAGTAGTGAGGAGGCTTTTTTGGAGGCCTAGGCTTTTGCAAA
GATCGATCAAGAGACAGGATGAGGATCGTTTCGCATGATTGAACAAGATGGATTGCACGCAGGTTCTCCG
GCCGCTTGGGTGGAGAGGCTATTCGGCTATGACTGGGCACAACAGACAATCGGCTGCTCTGATGCCGCCG
TGTTCCGGCTGTCAGCGCAGGGGCGCCCGGTTCTTTTTGTCAAGACCGACCTGTCCGGTGCCCTGAATGA
ACTGCAAGACGAGGCAGCGCGGCTATCGTGGCTGGCCACGACGGGCGTTCCTTGCGCAGCTGTGCTCGAC
GTTGTCACTGAAGCGGGAAGGGACTGGCTGCTATTGGGCGAAGTGCCGGGGCAGGATCTCCTGTCATCTC
ACCTTGCTCCTGCCGAGAAAGTATCCATCATGGCTGATGCAATGCGGCGGCTGCATACGCTTGATCCGGC
TACCTGCCCATTCGACCACCAAGCGAAACATCGCATCGAGCGAGCACGTACTCGGATGGAAGCCGGTCTT
GTCGATCAGGATGATCTGGACGAAGAGCATCAGGGGCTCGCGCCAGCCGAACTGTTCGCCAGGCTCAAGG
CGAGCATGCCCGACGGCGAGGATCTCGTCGTGACCCATGGCGATGCCTGCTTGCCGAATATCATGGTGGA
AAATGGCCGCTTTTCTGGATTCATCGACTGTGGCCGGCTGGGTGTGGCGGACCGCTATCAGGACATAGCG
TTGGCTACCCGTGATATTGCTGAAGAGCTTGGCGGCGAATGGGCTGACCGCTTCCTCGTGCTTTACGGTA
TCGCCGCTCCCGATTCGCAGCGCATCGCCTTCTATCGCCTTCTTGACGAGTTCTTCTGAGCGGGACTCTG
GGGTTCGAAATGACCGACCAAGCGACGCCCAACCTGCCATCACGAGATTTCGATTCCACCGCCGCCTTCT
ATGAAAGGTTGGGCTTCGGAATCGTTTTCCGGGACGCCGGCTGGATGATCCTCCAGCGCGGGGATCTCAT
GCTGGAGTTCTTCGCCCACCCTAGGGGGAGGCTAACTGAAACACGGAAGGAGACAATACCGGAAGGAACC
CGCGCTATGACGGCAATAAAAAGACAGAATAAAACGCACGGTGTTGGGTCGTTTGTTCATAAACGCGGGG
TTCGGTCCCAGGGCTGGCACTCTGTCGATACCCCACCGAGACCCCATTGGGGCCAATACGCCCGCGTTTC
TTCCTTTTCCCCACCCCACCCCCCAAGTTCGGGTGAAGGCCCAGGGCTCGCAGCCAACGTCGGGGCGGCA
GGCCCTGCCATAGCCTCAGGTTACTCATATATACTTTAGATTGATTTAAAACTTCATTTTTAATTTAAAA
GGATCTAGGTGAAGATCCTTTTTGATAATCTCATGACCAAAATCCCTTAACGTGAGTTTTCGTTCCACTG
AGCGTCAGACCCCGTAGAAAAGATCAAAGGATCTTCTTGAGATCCTTTTTTTCTGCGCGTAATCTGCTGC
TTGCAAACAAAAAAACCACCGCTACCAGCGGTGGTTTGTTTGCCGGATCAAGAGCTACCAACTCTTTTTC
CGAAGGTAACTGGCTTCAGCAGAGCGCAGATACCAAATACTGTTCTTCTAGTGTAGCCGTAGTTAGGCCA
CCACTTCAAGAACTCTGTAGCACCGCCTACATACCTCGCTCTGCTAATCCTGTTACCAGTGGCTGCTGCC
AGTGGCGATAAGTCGTGTCTTACCGGGTTGGACTCAAGACGATAGTTACCGGATAAGGCGCAGCGGTCGG
GCTGAACGGGGGGTTCGTGCACACAGCCCAGCTTGGAGCGAACGACCTACACCGAACTGAGATACCTACA
GCGTGAGCTATGAGAAAGCGCCACGCTTCCCGAAGGGAGAAAGGCGGACAGGTATCCGGTAAGCGGCAGG
GTCGGAACAGGAGAGCGCACGAGGGAGCTTCCAGGGGGAAACGCCTGGTATCTTTATAGTCCTGTCGGGT
TTCGCCACCTCTGACTTGAGCGTCGATTTTTGTGATGCTCGTCAGGGGGGCGGAGCCTATGGAAAAACGC
CAGCAACGCGGCCTTTTTACGGTTCCTGGCCTTTTGCTGGCCTTTTGCTCACATGTTCTTTCCTGCGTTA
TCCCCTGATTCTGTGGATAACCGTATTACCGCCATGCAT
Features (pLannotate 1.2.2; 17 found; start..end, strand, type, name):
     61..364     +  enhancer       CMV enhancer: human cytomegalovirus immediate early enhancer
    365..568     +  promoter       CMV promoter: human cytomegalovirus (CMV) immediate early promoter
    591..627     +  misc_feature   MCS (fragment): multiple cloning site
    631..726     +  CDS            Itpka (fragment): IP3KA_MOUSE - Experimental evidence at protein level: Swiss-Prot protein existence level 1. From Mus musculus (Mouse).
    760..1476    +  CDS            mTurquoise2: mTurquoise2 is a basic (constitutively fluorescent) cyan fluorescent protein published in 2012, derived from Aequorea victoria. It is reported to be a rapidly-maturing monomer with very low acid sensitivity.
   1492..2208    +  CDS            mTurquoise2: mTurquoise2 is a basic (constitutively fluorescent) cyan fluorescent protein published in 2012, derived from Aequorea victoria. It is reported to be a rapidly-maturing monomer with very low acid sensitivity.
   2224..2943    +  CDS            mTurquoise2: enhanced monomeric variant of CFP (Goedhart et al., 2012) mammalian codon-optimized
   2960..3043    +  CDS            large T antigen (fragment): large T antigen from SV40 (simian virus 40)
   3066..3187    +  polyA_signal   SV40 poly(A) signal: SV40 polyadenylation signal
   3221..3649    -  rep_origin     f1 ori (sequence partly withheld): f1 bacteriophage origin of replication; arrow indicates direction of (+) strand synthesis
   3676..3780    +  promoter       AmpR promoter: bla
   3782..4139    +  promoter       SV40 promoter: SV40 enhancer and early promoter
   4174..4968    +  CDS            NeoR/KanR: aminoglycoside phosphotransferase from Tn5; aph(3')-II (or nptII); confers resistance to neomycin, kanamycin, and G418 (Geneticin®)
   4989..5141    +  CDS            ble (fragment): BLE_KLEPN - Experimental evidence at protein level: Swiss-Prot protein existence level 1. Binding protein with a strong affinity to the bleomycin family of antibiotics. Binds to CL990; an antimitotic-antibiotic compound. From Klebsiella pneumoniae.
   5200..5247    +  polyA_signal   HSV TK poly(A) signal: herpes simplex virus thymidine kinase polyadenylation signal (Cole and Stacy, 1985)
   5338..5354    -  polyA_signal   bGH poly(A) signal (fragment): bovine growth hormone polyadenylation signal
   5576..6164    +  rep_origin     ori: high-copy-number ColE1/pMB1/pBR322/pUC origin of replication
