[The description below was written by a language model from this plasmid's Addgene catalogue record and pLannotate feature annotations shown in this document.]
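Description:
ITPKA_3xmTurquoise is a mammalian expression plasmid built on the Clontech pEGFP-N1 backbone and designed to label filamentous actin in living cells. It is propagated in E. coli from a high-copy ColE1/pUC-type origin and selected with kanamycin. The same NeoR/KanR aminoglycoside phosphotransferase gene sits behind both a bacterial (bla) promoter and the SV40 enhancer/early promoter and is followed by an HSV TK polyadenylation signal, so it can also confer G418 resistance in mammalian cells. An f1 origin is present as part of the standard backbone. The short ble, bGH poly(A) and SV40 large T antigen matches in the annotation are small fragments, most likely backbone remnants or incidental hits rather than functional elements.

The expression cassette is driven by the human CMV immediate-early enhancer and promoter and terminated by the SV40 poly(A) signal. The insert is catalogued as ITPKA of synthetic origin. The feature table shows only a short segment of about 96 nucleotides that matches mouse Itpka (inositol-trisphosphate 3-kinase A), so the construct carries a small peptide from this protein rather than the full-length kinase. Given the stated purpose, this fragment presumably serves as the actin-binding module. Three tandem copies of mTurquoise2, a bright, monomeric, rapidly maturing cyan fluorescent protein, are fused to its C terminus and separated by short linkers. Tripling the fluorophore should increase signal per bound probe. The plasmid is intended for in vivo visualization of F-actin, and its cyan emission makes it suitable for colocalization studies alongside markers of other colours.
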