Addgene plasmid #112961: ITPKA_3xmTurquoise
Purpose: In vivo visualization of F-actin (can be used for colocalization studies)
Depositing lab: Dorus Gadella. Depositing organization: University of Amsterdam. Publication: Robust and Bright Genetically Encoded Fluorescent Markers for Highlighting Structures and Compartments in Mammalian Cells. Chertkova AO, Mastop M, Postma M, van Bommel N, van der Niet S, Batenburg KL, Joosen L, Gadella TWJ, Okada Y, Goedhart J. bioRxiv (2020) 160374; doi: https://doi.org/10.1101/160374.
Backbone
  Vector backbone: pEGFP-N1
  Backbone manufacturer: Clontech
  Vector type: Mammalian Expression
Growth in bacteria
  Bacterial resistance: Kanamycin, 50 μg/mL
  Growth temperature: 37°C
  Growth strain: DH5alpha
  Copy number: High Copy
Gene/Insert
  Gene/Insert name: ITPKA
  Species: Synthetic
  Promoter: CMV
  Tag / fusion protein: 3x mTurquoise2 (C terminal on insert)
  Cloning method: Restriction Enzyme; 5′ cloning site unknown (unknown if destroyed)
Terms and licenses: Academic/Nonprofit Terms; Industry Terms: Not Available to Industry
How to cite: ITPKA_3xmTurquoise was a gift from Dorus Gadella (Addgene plasmid # 112961 ; http://n2t.net/addgene:112961 ; RRID:Addgene_112961)
